>Addgene plasmid #142247 | TFORF1177 | addgene full sequence | sequence record 395744 | Addgene NGS Result
TTAATGTAGTCTTATGCAATACTCTTGTAGTCTTGCAACATGGTAACGATGAGTTAGCAACATGCCTTAC
AAGGAGAGAAAAAGCACCGTGCATGCCGATTGGTGGAAGTAAGGTGGTACGATCGTGCCTTATTAGGAAG
GCAACAGACGGGTCTGACATGGATTGGACGAACCACTGAATTGCCGCATTGCAGAGATATTGTATTTAAG
TGCCTAGCTCGATACATAAACGGGTCTCTCTGGTTAGACCAGATCTGAGCCTGGGAGCTCTCTGGCTAAC
TAGGGAACCCACTGCTTAAGCCTCAATAAAGCTTGCCTTGAGTGCTTCAAGTAGTGTGTGCCCGTCTGTT
GTGTGACTCTGGTAACTAGAGATCCCTCAGACCCTTTTAGTCAGTGTGGAAAATCTCTAGCAGTGGCGCC
CGAACAGGGACTTGAAAGCGAAAGGGAAACCAGAGGAGCTCTCTCGACGCAGGACTCGGCTTGCTGAAGC
GCGCACGGCAAGAGGCGAGGGGCGGCGACTGGTGAGTACGCCAAAAATTTTGACTAGCGGAGGCTAGAAG
GAGAGAGATGGGTGCGAGAGCGTCAGTATTAAGCGGGGGAGAATTAGATCGCGATGGGAAAAAATTCGGT
TAAGGCCAGGGGGAAAGAAAAAATATAAATTAAAACATATAGTATGGGCAAGCAGGGAGCTAGAACGATT
CGCAGTTAATCCTGGCCTGTTAGAAACATCAGAAGGCTGTAGACAAATACTGGGACAGCTACAACCATCC
CTTCAGACAGGATCAGAAGAACTTAGATCATTATATAATACAGTAGCAACCCTCTATTGTGTGCATCAAA
GGATAGAGATAAAAGACACCAAGGAAGCTTTAGACAAGATAGAGGAAGAGCAAAACAAAAGTAAGACCAC
CGCACAGCAAGCGGCCGCTGATCTTCAGACCTGGAGGAGGAGATATGAGGGACAATTGGAGAAGTGAATT
ATATAAATATAAAGTAGTAAAAATTGAACCATTAGGAGTAGCACCCACCAAGGCAAAGAGAAGAGTGGTG
CAGAGAGAAAAAAGAGCAGTGGGAATAGGAGCTTTGTTCCTTGGGTTCTTGGGAGCAGCAGGAAGCACTA
TGGGCGCAGCGTCAATGACGCTGACGGTACAGGCCAGACAATTATTGTCTGGTATAGTGCAGCAGCAGAA
CAATTTGCTGAGGGCTATTGAGGCGCAACAGCATCTGTTGCAACTCACAGTCTGGGGCATCAAGCAGCTC
CAGGCAAGAATCCTGGCTGTGGAAAGATACCTAAAGGATCAACAGCTCCTGGGGATTTGGGGTTGCTCTG
GAAAACTCATTTGCACCACTGCTGTGCCTTGGAATGCTAGTTGGAGTAATAAATCTCTGGAACAGATTTG
GAATCACACGACCTGGATGGAGTGGGACAGAGAAATTAACAATTACACAAGCTTAATACACTCCTTAATT
GAAGAATCGCAAAACCAGCAAGAAAAGAATGAACAAGAATTATTGGAATTAGATAAATGGGCAAGTTTGT
GGAATTGGTTTAACATAACAAATTGGCTGTGGTATATAAAATTATTCATAATGATAGTAGGAGGCTTGGT
AGGTTTAAGAATAGTTTTTGCTGTACTTTCTATAGTGAATAGAGTTAGGCAGGGATATTCACCATTATCG
TTTCAGACCCACCTCCCAACCCCGAGGGGACCCATGCATTGCATCTCAATTAGTCAGCAACCAGGTGTGG
AAAGTCCCCAGGCTCCCCAGCAGGCAGAAGTATGCAAAGCATGCGTCTCAATTAGTCAGCAACCATAGTC
CCGCCCCTAACTCCGCCCATCCCGCCCCTAACTCCGCCCAGTTCCGCCCATTCTCCGCCCCATGGCTGAC
TAATTTTTTTTATTTATGCAGAGGCCGAGGCCGCCTCGGCCTCTGAGCTATTCCAGAAGTAGTGAGGAGG
CTTTTTTGGAGGCCTAGGCTTTTGCAAAAAGCTTTCTAGAGGTACCACCGGAGCTTACCATGACCGAGTA
CAAGCCCACGGTGCGCCTCGCCACCCGCGACGACGTCCCCAGGGCCGTACGCACCCTCGCCGCCGCGTTC
GCCGACTACCCCGCCACGCGCCACACCGTCGATCCGGACCGCCACATCGAGCGGGTCACCGAGCTGCAAG
AACTCTTCCTCACGCGCGTCGGGCTCGACATCGGCAAGGTGTGGGTCGCGGACGACGGCGCCGCCGTGGC
GGTCTGGACCACGCCGGAGAGCGTCGAAGCGGGGGCGGTGTTCGCCGAGATCGGCCCGCGCATGGCCGAG
TTGAGCGGTTCCCGGCTGGCCGCGCAGCAACAGATGGAAGGCCTCCTGGCGCCGCACCGGCCCAAGGAGC
CCGCGTGGTTCCTGGCCACCGTCGGCGTCTCGCCCGACCACCAGGGCAAGGGTCTGGGCAGCGCCGTCGT
GCTCCCCGGAGTGGAGGCGGCCGAGCGCGCCGGGGTGCCCGCCTTCCTGGAGACCTCCGCGCCCCGCAAC
CTCCCCTTCTACGAGCGGCTCGGCTTCACCGTCACCGCCGACGTCGAGGTGCCCGAAGGACCGCGCACCT
GGTGCATGACCCGCAAGCCCGGTGCCAGTTAACGAATTCTAGATCTTGAGACAAATGGCAGTATTCATCC
ACAATTTTAAAAGAAAAGGGGGGATTGGGGGGTACAGTGCAGGGGAAAGAATAGTAGACATAATAGCAAC
AGACATACAAACTAAAGAATTACAAAAACAAATTACAAAAATTCAAAATTTTCGGGTTTATTACAGGGAC
AGCAGAGATCCACTTTGGCGCCGGCTCGAGGCCTGCAGGTGCAAAGATGGATAAAGTTTTAAACAGAGAG
GAATCTTTGCAGCTAATGGACCTTCTAGGTCTTGAAAGGAGTGGGAATTGGCTCCGGTGCCCGTCAGTGG
GCAGAGCGCACATCGCCCACAGTCCCCGAGAAGTTGGGGGGAGGGGTCGGCAATTGAACCGGTGCCTAGA
GAAGGTGGCGCGGGGTAAACTGGGAAAGTGATGTCGTGTACTGGCTCCGCCTTTTTCCCGAGGGTGGGGG
AGAACCGTATATAAGTGCAGTAGTCGCCGTGAACGTTCTTTTTCGCAACGGGTTTGCCGCCAGAACACAG
GTAAGTGCCGTGTGTGGTTCCCGCGGGCCTGGCCTCTTTACGGGTTATGGCCCTTGCGTGCCTTGAATTA
CTTCCACCTGGCTGCAGTACGTGATTCTTGATCCCGAGCTTCGGGTTGGAAGTGGGTGGGAGAGTTCGAG
GCCTTGCGCTTAAGGAGCCCCTTCGCCTCGTGCTTGAGTTGAGGCCTGGCCTGGGCGCTGGGGCCGCCGC
GTGCGAATCTGGTGGCACCTTCGCGCCTGTCTCGCTGCTTTCGATAAGTCTCTAGCCATTTAAAATTTTT
GATGACCTGCTGCGACGCTTTTTTTCTGGCAAGATAGTCTTGTAAATGCGGGCCAAGATCTGCACACTGG
TATTTCGGTTTTTGGGGCCGCGGGCGGCGACGGGGCCCGTGCGTCCCAGCGCACATGTTCGGCGAGGCGG
GGCCTGCGAGCGCGGCCACCGAGAATCGGACGGGGGTAGTCTCAAGCTGGCCGGCCTGCTCTGGTGCCTG
GCCTCGCGCCGCCGTGTATCGCCCCGCCCTGGGCGGCAAGGCTGGCCCGGTCGGCACCAGTTGCGTGAGC
GGAAAGATGGCCGCTTCCCGGCCCTGCTGCAGGGAGCTCAAAATGGAGGACGCGGCGCTCGGGAGAGCGG
GCGGGTGAGTCACCCACACAAAGGAAAAGGGCCTTTCCGTCCTCAGCCGTCGCTTCATGTGACTCCACGG
AGTACCGGGCGCCGTCCAGGCACCTCGATTAGTTCTCGAGCTTTTGGAGTACGTCGTCTTTAGGTTGGGG
GGAGGGGTTTTATGCGATGGAGTTTCCCCACACTGAGTGGGTGGAGACTGAAGTTAGGCCAGCTTGGCAC
TTGATGTAATTCTCCTTGGAATTTGCCCTTTTTGAGTTTGGATCTTGGTTCATTCTCAAGCCTCAGACAG
TGGTTCAAAGTTTTTTTCTTCCATTTCAGGTGTCGTGAGGCTAGCACCGCCACCATGATCGAATACCAGA
TACCTGTGTCATTCAAAGATGTGGTTGTGGGCTTCACCCAAGAGGAGTGGCACCGGCTGAGTCCTGCTCA
GAGGGCCCTGTACCGGGATGTGATGCTGGAAACCTATAGCAACCTCGTCTCAGTGGGTTATGAAGGCACC
AAACCAGATGTGATCCTCAGACTGGAGCAGGAAGAAGCACCATGGATTGGTGAGGCAGCATGCCCGGGCT
GCCACTGTTGGGAAGACATCTGGCGAGTTAATATCCAGAGGAAAAGACGGCAAGACATGCTTTTGAGGCC
AGGCGCAGCCATAAGCAAGAAAACATTGCCCAAGGAGAAAAGCTGTGAATATAATAAGTTTGGGAAAATA
TCACTTCTGAGCACTGATCTTTTTTCTTCAATCCAGAGCCCTAGTAACTGGAACCCTTGTGGAAAGAATT
TGAACCATAATTTAGACTTGATTGGTTTTAAGAGAAACTGTGCAAAAAAGCAAGATGAGTGTTATGCTTA
TGGGAAATTGCTTCAGCGTATAAATCATGGTAGACGACCTAATGGAGAAAAGCCCCGGGGTTGCAGTCAC
TGTGAGAAAGCTTTCACCCAGAACCCGGCACTTATGTATAAACCAGCAGTAAGTGATTCTCTCTTGTACA
AACGGAAGAGGGTTCCACCTACAGAAAAACCCCACGTCTGTAGTGAGTGTGGGAAAGCCTTCTGCTACAA
GTCTGAATTCATTAGGCATCAGAGAAGTCACACTGGGGAGAAGCCTTATGGCTGCACTGACTGTGGGAAA
GCCTTTTCACATAAGTCAACCCTCATCAAACACCAGAGAATTCACACTGGGGTAAGACCCTTTGAATGTT
TTTTTTGTGGGAAAGCCTTTACCCAGAAGTCACACCGCACAGAACATCAGAGAACACACACAGGAGAGAG
ACCCTTTGTCTGCAGTGAATGCGGGAAATCGTTTGGTGAGAAGTCATACCTCAATGTACATCGAAAAATG
CACACAGGAGAAAGACCGTATCGTTGCAGAGAATGTGGAAAATCCTTCAGCCAGAAGTCATGCCTCAATA
AACATTGGAGAACTCACACAGGAGAGAAGCCCTATGGGTGCAATGAATGTGGGAAAGCTTTCTACCAGAA
GCCAAACCTCAGCAGACATCAGAAAATTCATGCTCGGAAGAATGCCTACAGGAATGAAAACTTAATAATT
GTGGGAAATACTTAGTAATGAACTAGTCCGTAACTTGAAAGTATTTCGATTTCTTGGCTTTATATATCTT
GTGGAAAGGACGAGGCTGATCTTCTGCCACACGGGAAACGCGTTAAGTCGACAATCAACCTCTGGATTAC
AAAATTTGTGAAAGATTGACTGGTATTCTTAACTATGTTGCTCCTTTTACGCTATGTGGATACGCTGCTT
TAATGCCTTTGTATCATGCTATTGCTTCCCGTATGGCTTTCATTTTCTCCTCCTTGTATAAATCCTGGTT
GCTGTCTCTTTATGAGGAGTTGTGGCCCGTTGTCAGGCAACGTGGCGTGGTGTGCACTGTGTTTGCTGAC
GCAACCCCCACTGGTTGGGGCATTGCCACCACCTGTCAGCTCCTTTCCGGGACTTTCGCTTTCCCCCTCC
CTATTGCCACGGCGGAACTCATCGCCGCCTGCCTTGCCCGCTGCTGGACAGGGGCTCGGCTGTTGGGCAC
TGACAATTCCGTGGTGTTGTCGGGGAAATCATCGTCCTTTCCTTGGCTGCTCGCCTGTGTTGCCACCTGG
ATTCTGCGCGGGACGTCCTTCTGCTACGTCCCTTCGGCCCTCAATCCAGCGGACCTTCCTTCCCGCGGCC
TGCTGCCGGCTCTGCGGCCTCTTCCGCGTCTTCGCCTTCGCCCTCAGACGAGTCGGATCTCCCTTTGGGC
CGCCTCCCCGCGTCGACTTTAAGACCAATGACTTACAAGGCAGCTGTAGATCTTAGCCACTTTTTAAAAG
AAAAGGGGGGACTGGAAGGGCTAATTCACTCCCAACGAAGACAAGATCTGCTTTTTGCTTGTACTGGGTC
TCTCTGGTTAGACCAGATCTGAGCCTGGGAGCTCTCTGGCTAACTAGGGAACCCACTGCTTAAGCCTCAA
TAAAGCTTGCCTTGAGTGCTTCAAGTAGTGTGTGCCCGTCTGTTGTGTGACTCTGGTAACTAGAGATCCC
TCAGACCCTTTTAGTCAGTGTGGAAAATCTCTAGCAGTACGTATAGTAGTTCATGTCATCTTATTATTCA
GTATTTATAACTTGCAAAGAAATGAATATCAGAGAGTGAGAGGAACTTGTTTATTGCAGCTTATAATGGT
TACAAATAAAGCAATAGCATCACAAATTTCACAAATAAAGCATTTTTTTCACTGCATTCTAGTTGTGGTT
TGTCCAAACTCATCAATGTATCTTATCATGTCTGGCTCTAGCTATCCCGCCCCTAACTCCGCCCATCCCG
CCCCTAACTCCGCCCAGTTCCGCCCATTCTCCGCCCCATGGCTGACTAATTTTTTTTATTTATGCAGAGG
CCGAGGCCGCCTCGGCCTCTGAGCTATTCCAGAAGTAGTGAGGAGGCTTTTTTGGAGGCCTAGGGACGTA
CCCAATTCGCCCTATAGTGAGTCGTATTACGCGCGCTCACTGGCCGTCGTTTTACAACGTCGTGACTGGG
AAAACCCTGGCGTTACCCAACTTAATCGCCTTGCAGCACATCCCCCTTTCGCCAGCTGGCGTAATAGCGA
AGAGGCCCGCACCGATCGCCCTTCCCAACAGTTGCGCAGCCTGAATGGCGAATGGG
[124 nt withheld, positions 6917-7040]
C
[91 nt withheld, positions 7042-7132]
A
[49 nt withheld, positions 7134-7182]
CCTTTGACGTTGGAGTCCACGTTCTTT
[37 nt withheld, positions 7210-7246]
ACCCTATCTCGGTCTATTCTTTTGATTTATAAGGGATTTTGCCGATTTCGGCCTATTGGTTAAAAAATGA
GCTGATTTAACAAAAATTTAACGCGAATTTTAACAAAATATTAACGCTTACAATTTAGGTGGCACTTTTC
GGGGAAATGTGCGCGGAACCCCTATTTGTTTATTTTTCTAAATACATTCAAATATGTATCCGCTCATGAG
ACAATAACCCTGATAAATGCTTCAATAATATTGAAAAAGGAAGAGTATGAGTATTCAACATTTCCGTGTC
GCCCTTATTCCCTTTTTTGCGGCATTTTGCCTTCCTGTTTTTGCTCACCCAGAAACGCTGGTGAAAGTAA
AAGATGCTGAAGATCAGTTGGGTGCACGAGTGGGTTACATCGAACTGGATCTCAACAGCGGTAAGATCCT
TGAGAGTTTTCGCCCCGAAGAACGTTTTCCAATGATGAGCACTTTTAAAGTTCTGCTATGTGGCGCGGTA
TTATCCCGTATTGACGCCGGGCAAGAGCAACTCGGTCGCCGCATACACTATTCTCAGAATGACTTGGTTG
AGTACTCACCAGTCACAGAAAAGCATCTTACGGATGGCATGACAGTAAGAGAATTATGCAGTGCTGCCAT
AACCATGAGTGATAACACTGCGGCCAACTTACTTCTGACAACGATCGGAGGACCGAAGGAGCTAACCGCT
TTTTTGCACAACATGGGGGATCATGTAACTCGCCTTGATCGTTGGGAACCGGAGCTGAATGAAGCCATAC
CAAACGACGAGCGTGACACCACGATGCCTGTAGCAATGGCAACAACGTTGCGCAAACTATTAACTGGCGA
ACTACTTACTCTAGCTTCCCGGCAACAATTAATAGACTGGATGGAGGCGGATAAAGTTGCAGGACCACTT
CTGCGCTCGGCCCTTCCGGCTGGCTGGTTTATTGCTGATAAATCTGGAGCCGGTGAGCGTGGGTCTCGCG
GTATCATTGCAGCACTGGGGCCAGATGGTAAGCCCTCCCGTATCGTAGTTATCTACACGACGGGGAGTCA
GGCAACTATGGATGAACGAAATAGACAGATCGCTGAGATAGGTGCCTCACTGATTAAGCATTGGTAACTG
TCAGACCAAGTTTACTCATATATACTTTAGATTGATTTAAAACTTCATTTTTAATTTAAAAGGATCTAGG
TGAAGATCCTTTTTGATAATCTCATGACCAAAATCCCTTAACGTGAGTTTTCGTTCCACTGAGCGTCAGA
CCCCGTAGAAAAGATCAAAGGATCTTCTTGAGATCCTTTTTTTCTGCGCGTAATCTGCTGCTTGCAAACA
AAAAAACCACCGCTACCAGCGGTGGTTTGTTTGCCGGATCAAGAGCTACCAACTCTTTTTCCGAAGGTAA
CTGGCTTCAGCAGAGCGCAGATACCAAATACTGTTCTTCTAGTGTAGCCGTAGTTAGGCCACCACTTCAA
GAACTCTGTAGCACCGCCTACATACCTCGCTCTGCTAATCCTGTTACCAGTGGCTGCTGCCAGTGGCGAT
AAGTCGTGTCTTACCGGGTTGGACTCAAGACGATAGTTACCGGATAAGGCGCAGCGGTCGGGCTGAACGG
GGGGTTCGTGCACACAGCCCAGCTTGGAGCGAACGACCTACACCGAACTGAGATACCTACAGCGTGAGCT
ATGAGAAAGCGCCACGCTTCCCGAAGGGAGAAAGGCGGACAGGTATCCGGTAAGCGGCAGGGTCGGAACA
GGAGAGCGCACGAGGGAGCTTCCAGGGGGAAACGCCTGGTATCTTTATAGTCCTGTCGGGTTTCGCCACC
TCTGACTTGAGCGTCGATTTTTGTGATGCTCGTCAGGGGGGCGGAGCCTATGGAAAAACGCCAGCAACGC
GGCCTTTTTACGGTTCCTGGCCTTTTGCTGGCCTTTTGCTCACATGTTCTTTCCTGCGTTATCCCCTGAT
TCTGTGGATAACCGTATTACCGCCTTTGAGTGAGCTGATACCGCTCGCCGCAGCCGAACGACCGAGCGCA
GCGAGTCAGTGAGCGAGGAAGCGGAAGAGCGCCCAATACGCAAACCGCCTCTCCCCGCGCGTTGGCCGAT
TCATTAATGCAGCTGGCACGACAGGTTTCCCGACTGGAAAGCGGGCAGTGAGCGCAACGCAATTAATGTG
AGTTAGCTCACTCATTAGGCACCCCAGGCTTTACACTTTATGCTTCCGGCTCGTATGTTGTGTGGAATTG
TGAGCGGATAACAATTTCACACAGGAAACAGCTATGACCATGATTACGCCAAGCGCGCAATTAACCCTCA
CTAAAGGGAACAAAAGCTGGAGCTGCAAGC
Features (pLannotate 1.2.2; 31 found; start..end, strand, type, name):
      5..231     +  promoter       RSV promoter: Rous sarcoma virus enhancer/promoter
    232..412     +  LTR            5' LTR (truncated): truncated 5' long terminal repeat (LTR) from HIV-1
    459..584     +  misc_feature   HIV-1 Ψ: packaging signal of human immunodeficiency virus type 1
    568..931     +  CDS            HIV-1 gag (fragment): gag protein from human immunodeficiency virus 1; gag
   1077..1310    +  misc_feature   RRE: The Rev response element (RRE) of HIV-1 allows for Rev-dependent mRNA export from the nucleus to the cytoplasm.
   1687..1713    +  CDS            Rev (fragment): human immunodeficiency virus 1 (HIV-1) Rev protein; rev; enhances nuclear export of unspliced and incompletely spliced viral mRNAs
   1720..1743    +  promoter       SV40 promoter (fragment): SV40 early promoter
   1744..1815    +  promoter       SV40 promoter (fragment): SV40 enhancer and early promoter
   1839..1974    +  rep_origin     SV40 ori: SV40 origin of replication
   2020..2616    +  CDS            PuroR (fragment): puromycin N-acetyltransferase; pac from Streptomyces; confers resistance to puromycin
   2665..2782    +  misc_feature   cPPT/CTS: central polypurine tract and central termination sequence of HIV-1
   2847..2913    +  CDS            small t antigen (fragment): SV40 (simian virus 40) small t antigen
   2920..4098    +  promoter       EF-1α promoter: strong constitutive promoter for human elongation factor EF-1α
   4115..4867    +  CDS            ZNF793 (fragment): ZN793_HUMAN - Experimental evidence at transcript level: Swiss-Prot protein existence level 2. May be involved in transcriptional regulation. From Homo sapiens (Human).
   5348..5401    +  promoter       U6 promoter (fragment): RNA polymerase III promoter for human U6 snRNA
   5443..6031    +  misc_feature   WPRE: woodchuck hepatitis virus posttranscriptional regulatory element
   6082..6101    +  misc_feature   cPPT/CTS (fragment): central polypurine tract and central termination sequence of HIV-1
   6103..6336    +  LTR            3' LTR (ΔU3): self-inactivating 3' long terminal repeat (LTR) from HIV-1
   6414..6535    +  polyA_signal   SV40 poly(A) signal: SV40 polyadenylation signal
   6575..6710    +  rep_origin     SV40 ori: SV40 origin of replication
   6731..6749    -  promoter       T7 promoter: promoter for bacteriophage T7 RNA polymerase
   6757..6912    +  CDS            lacZα (fragment): LacZα fragment of β-galactosidase; lacZ fragment
   6917..7345    +  rep_origin     f1 ori (sequence partly withheld): f1 bacteriophage origin of replication; arrow indicates direction of (+) strand synthesis
   7398..7502    +  promoter       AmpR promoter: bla
   7503..8363    +  CDS            AmpR: β-lactamase; bla; confers resistance to ampicillin, carbenicillin, and related antibiotics
   8534..9122    +  rep_origin     ori: high-copy-number ColE1/pMB1/pBR322/pUC origin of replication
   9305..9397    +  CDS            lacI (fragment): lac repressor; lacI; The lac repressor binds to the lac operator to inhibit transcription in E. coli. This inhibition can be relieved by adding lactose or isopropyl-β-D-thiogalactopyranoside (IPTG).
   9410..9431    +  protein_bind   CAP binding site: CAP binding activates transcription in the presence of cAMP. E. coli catabolite activator protein
   9446..9476    +  promoter       lac promoter: promoter for the E. coli lac operon
   9484..9500    +  protein_bind   lac operator: The lac repressor binds to the lac operator to inhibit transcription in E. coli. This inhibition can be relieved by adding lactose or isopropyl-β-D-thiogalactopyranoside (IPTG). lac repressor encoded by lacI
   9545..9563    +  promoter       T3 promoter: promoter for bacteriophage T3 RNA polymerase
