[The description below was written by a language model from this plasmid's Addgene catalogue record and pLannotate feature annotations shown in this document.]
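Description:
TFORF1177 is a lentiviral mammalian expression plasmid built on the pLX_TRC317 backbone, one member of a barcoded library for overexpressing human transcription factor open reading frames. It carries the human zinc-finger gene ZNF793, a protein thought to act in transcriptional regulation, under the strong constitutive EF-1α promoter. The catalogue lists a 1,322 bp insert, whereas the automated annotation recognises only about 750 bp as a ZNF793 fragment. The remaining stretch before the WPRE presumably holds the rest of the ORF and the unique 24-bp barcode described for this collection, although the barcode is not annotated. A short U6 promoter fragment is also called in this region, and its role is not stated in the record. The WPRE downstream of the insert enhances transcript stability and expression.

The viral framework has a third-generation layout. An RSV promoter drives a truncated HIV-1 5' LTR, followed by the Ψ packaging signal with a partial gag sequence, the Rev response element for nuclear export of the genomic RNA, a cPPT/CTS that aids nuclear import, and a self-inactivating ΔU3 3' LTR followed by an SV40 polyadenylation signal. Within the proviral region, an SV40 promoter drives puromycin N-acetyltransferase, which allows selection of transduced cells. In bacteria the plasmid is maintained by a high-copy ColE1/pUC origin and ampicillin resistance, and it also contains an f1 origin plus residual lac, T3 and T7 elements from the cloning backbone. The depositor warns that recombination can occur during propagation. The construct is intended for single-gene or pooled overexpression screens, such as directed differentiation studies, in which the barcode identifies which transcription factor each cell received.
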