Addgene plasmid #142247: TFORF1177
Purpose: Lentiviral vector for overexpressing transcription factor ORFs with unique 24-bp barcodes. Barcodes facilitate identification of transcription factors in pooled screens.
Depositing lab: Feng Zhang. Depositing organization: Broad Institute. Publication: A transcription factor atlas of directed differentiation. Joung J, Ma S, Tay T, Geiger-Schuller KR, Kirchgatterer PC, Verdine VK, Guo B, Arias-Garcia MA, Allen WE, Singh A, Kuksenko O, Abudayyeh OO, Gootenberg JS, Fu Z, Macrae RK, Buenrostro JD, Regev A, Zhang F. Cell. 2023 Jan 5;186(1):209-229.e26. doi: 10.1016/j.cell.2022.11.026. PubMed 36608654.
Backbone
  Vector backbone: pLX_TRC317
  Backbone manufacturer: Broad Institute Genetic Perturbation Platform
  Backbone size w/o insert (bp): 8264
  Vector type: Mammalian Expression, Lentiviral
  Selectable markers: Puromycin
Growth in bacteria
  Bacterial resistance: Ampicillin, 100 μg/mL
  Growth temperature: 37°C
  Growth strain: NEB Stable
  Copy number: High Copy
Gene/Insert
  Gene/Insert name: ZNF793
  Species: H. sapiens (human)
  Insert size (bp): 1322
  Entrez Gene: ZNF793
  Promoter: EF1a
  Cloning method: Unknown
  Sequencing primers: 5′ GGGTGGAGACTGAAGTTAGGCCAG; 3′ CACATAGCGTAAAAGGAGCAACATAG
Terms and licenses: Academic/Nonprofit Terms; Industry Terms: Not Available to Industry
Depositor comments: NM_001013659,XM_006723213,XM_005258927,ENST00000587143,ENST00000445217 . The transcription factor ORF portion of this plasmid was synthesized by Genewiz. Please test multiple small colonies in case of plasmid recombination. To make this collection available in a timely manner, a portion of this collection was not fully sequenced by Addgene. If an Addgene verified full plasmid sequence is not available, please contact us prior to placing an order to request the full sequence.
How to cite: TFORF1177 was a gift from Feng Zhang (Addgene plasmid # 142247 ; http://n2t.net/addgene:142247 ; RRID:Addgene_142247)
