>Addgene plasmid #142247 | TFORF1177 | depositor partial sequence | sequence record 278879 | Insert
ACCGCCACCATGATCGAATACCAGATACCTGTGTCATTCAAAGATGTGGTTGTGGGCTTCACCCAAGAGG
AGTGGCACCGGCTGAGTCCTGCTCAGAGGGCCCTGTACCGGGATGTGATGCTGGAAACCTATAGCAACCT
CGTCTCAGTGGGTTATGAAGGCACCAAACCAGATGTGATCCTCAGACTGGAGCAGGAAGAAGCACCATGG
ATTGGTGAGGCAGCATGCCCGGGCTGCCACTGTTGGGAAGACATCTGGCGAGTTAATATCCAGAGGAAAA
GACGGCAAGACATGCTTTTGAGGCCAGGCGCAGCCATAAGCAAGAAAACATTGCCCAAGGAGAAAAGCTG
TGAATATAATAAGTTTGGGAAAATATCACTTCTGAGCACTGATCTTTTTTCTTCAATCCAGAGCCCTAGT
AACTGGAACCCTTGTGGAAAGAATTTGAACCATAATTTAGACTTGATTGGTTTTAAGAGAAACTGTGCAA
AAAAGCAAGATGAGTGTTATGCTTATGGGAAATTGCTTCAGCGTATAAATCATGGTAGACGACCTAATGG
AGAAAAGCCCCGGGGTTGCAGTCACTGTGAGAAAGCTTTCACCCAGAACCCGGCACTTATGTATAAACCA
GCAGTAAGTGATTCTCTCTTGTACAAACGGAAGAGGGTTCCACCTACAGAAAAACCCCACGTCTGTAGTG
AGTGTGGGAAAGCCTTCTGCTACAAGTCTGAATTCATTAGGCATCAGAGAAGTCACACTGGGGAGAAGCC
TTATGGCTGCACTGACTGTGGGAAAGCCTTTTCACATAAGTCAACCCTCATCAAACACCAGAGAATTCAC
ACTGGGGTAAGACCCTTTGAATGTTTTTTTTGTGGGAAAGCCTTTACCCAGAAGTCACACCGCACAGAAC
ATCAGAGAACACACACAGGAGAGAGACCCTTTGTCTGCAGTGAATGCGGGAAATCGTTTGGTGAGAAGTC
ATACCTCAATGTACATCGAAAAATGCACACAGGAGAAAGACCGTATCGTTGCAGAGAATGTGGAAAATCC
TTCAGCCAGAAGTCATGCCTCAATAAACATTGGAGAACTCACACAGGAGAGAAGCCCTATGGGTGCAATG
AATGTGGGAAAGCTTTCTACCAGAAGCCAAACCTCAGCAGACATCAGAAAATTCATGCTCGGAAGAATGC
CTACAGGAATGAAAACTTAATAATTGTGGGAAATACTTAGTAATGAACTAGTCCGTAACTTGAAAGTATT
TCGATTTCTTGGCTTTATATATCTTGTGGAAAGGACGAGGCTGATCTTCTGCCACACGGGAA
