>Addgene plasmid #142247 | TFORF1177 | depositor partial sequence | sequence record 278880 | Barcode
GGCTGATCTTCTGCCACACGGGAA
